>Addgene plasmid #244601 | CL20_mEGFP_FOidr_049 | addgene full sequence | sequence record 487962 | Addgene NGS Result
AAAAAAAATCTAACCTCAAGTCAAGGCTTTTCTATGGAATAAGGAATGGACAGCAGGGGGCTGTTTCATA
TACTGATGACCTCTTTATAGCCAACCTTTGTTCATGGCAGCCAGCATATGGGCATATGTTGCCAAACTCT
AAACCAAATACTCATTCTGATGTTTTAAATGATTTGCCCTCCCATATGTCCTTCCGAGTGAGAGACACAA
AAAATTCCAACACACTATTGCAATGAAAATAAATTTCCTTTATTAGCCAGAAGTCAGATGCTCAAGGGGC
TTCATGATGTCCCCATAATTTTTGGCAGAGGGAAAAAGATCTGCTAGCTCGAGCAGCTGAAGCTTTATTG
AGGCTTAAGCAGTGGGTTCCCTAGTTAGCCAGAGAGCTCCCAGGCTCAGATCTGGTCTAACCAGAGAGAC
CCAGTACAGGCAAAAAGCAGATCTTGTCTTCTTTGGGAGTGAATTAGCCCTTCCAGTCCCCCCTTTTCTT
TTAAAAAGTGGCTAAGATCTACAGCTGCCTTGTAAGTCATTGGTCTTAAAGGTACCGTAATCTTATCTAG
AACCGGTTCAAGGCTCCTGCGAACATGCTGTTGGCAGACCCGGTGCCATAGCTTCCTCTTCAACTTTATC
TTCTTGTAACCACGCTGGATCGCGTGCGGGGACCGCAGAGTCACGCGCCACCCACGGATTGCGGTGACCA
AGCGTTGGTACTGGAATAACGACGCGTTGGATCTGCATCGCGGCCTTCAAACCCGTACAACCCAGTGACC
ACGGAGGCTCCTGAAGGGCTGGGCGGTCCTCGCGCGTCAGCGGAGTCTCGCGTTCCTCGATAGAGGGTAC
AAGTTGCATGCGTAAGAACAACCCAGGCCCCATCTGCATGTCACGGGAGGAGGCCTCCTCAAGCAGGTCC
TGCATGGACGGCAGTTCTTCAGGCTTCAGTTGAGATTCCCACGCCACGCCCGTTGCACGTAAAATGCCGC
GCTCCGTTGCTTTCGGTTCAGCGCGTTGTCCCAGTTGACTTACGCAACTGGGTTTACAAGGTGGAGTCCC
TGCCGACCGGGAAGCGGCCGCACTTCCCCCGGAGCCTCCGCTTCCGCCCTTGTACAGCTCGTCCATGCCG
AGAGTGATCCCGGCGGCGGTCACGAACTCCAGCAGGACCATGTGATCGCGCTTCTCGTTGGGGTCTTTGC
TCAGCTTGGACTGGGTGCTCAGGTAGTGGTTGTCGGGCAGCAGCACGGGGCCGTCGCCGATGGGGGTGTT
CTGCTGGTAGTGGTCGGCGAGCTGCACGCTGCCGTCCTCGATGTTGTGGCGGATCTTGAAGTTCACCTTG
ATGCCGTTCTTCTGCTTGTCGGCCATGATATAGACGTTGTGGCTGTTGTAGTTGTACTCCAGCTTGTGCC
CCAGGATGTTGCCGTCCTCCTTGAAGTCGATGCCCTTCAGCTCGATGCGGTTCACCAGGGTGTCGCCCTC
GAACTTCACCTCGGCGCGGGTCTTGTAGTTGCCGTCGTCCTTGAAGAAGATGGTGCGCTCCTGGACGTAG
CCTTCGGGCATGGCGGACTTGAAGAAGTCGTGCTGCTTCATGTGGTCGGGGTAGCGGCTGAAGCACTGCA
CGCCGTAGGTCAGGGTGGTCACGAGGGTGGGCCAGGGCACGGGCAGCTTGCCGGTGGTGCAGATGAACTT
CAGGGTCAGCTTGCCGTAGGTGGCATCGCCCTCGCCCTCGCCGGACACGCTGAACTTGTGGCCGTTTACG
TCGCCGTCCAGCTCGACCAGGATGGGCACCACCCCGGTGAACAGCTCCTCGCCCTTGCTCACCATGGTGG
CGACCGGTGGATCCCGGGCCCGCGGTACCGTCGACTGCAGAATTCGGTTCACTAAACGAGCCCGGTTCAC
TAAACGAGCTCTGCTTATATAGACCTCCCACCGTACACGCCTACCGCCCATTTGCGTCAATGGGGCGGAG
TTGTTACGACATTTTGGAAAGTCCCGTTGATTTTGGTGCCAAAACAAACTCCCATTGACGTCAATGGGGT
GGAGACTTGGAAATCCCCGTGAGTCAAACCGCTATCCACGCCCATTGATGTACTGCCAAAACCGCATCAC
CATGGTAATAGCGATGACTAATACGTAGATGTACTGCCAAGTAGGAAAGTCCCATAAGGTCATGTACTGG
GCATAATGCCAGGCGGGCCATTTACCGTCATTGACGTCAATAGGGGGCGTACTTGGCATATGATACACTT
GATGTACTGCCAAGTGGGCAGTTTACCGTAAATACTCCACCCATTGACGTCAATGGAAAGTCCCTATTGG
CGTTACTATGGGAACATACGTCATTATTGACGTCAATGGGCGGGGGTCGTTGGGCGGTCAGCCAGGCGGG
CCATTTACCGTAAGTTATGTAACGCGGAACTCCATATATGGGCTATGAACTAATGACCCCGTAATTGATT
ACTATTAATAACTAGCACGCGTTCGAAGCTTGAGCTCGGTCCCCTCGGGGTTGGGAGGTGGGTCTGAAAC
GATAATGGTGAATATCCCTGCCTAACTCTATTCACTATAGAAAGTACAGCAAAAACTATTCTTAAACCTA
CCAAGCCTCCTACTATCATTATGAATAATTTTATATACCACAGCCAATTTGTTATGTTAAACCAATTCCA
CAAACTTGCCCATTTATCTAATTCCAATAATTCTTGTTCATTCTTTTCTTGCTGGTTTTGCGATTCTTCA
ATTAAGGAGTGTATTAAGCTTGTGTAATTGTTAATTTCTCTGTCCCACTCCATCCAGGTCGTGTGATTCC
AAATCTGTTCCAGAGATTTATTACTCCAACTAGCATTCCAAGGCACAGCAGTGGTGCAAATGAGTTTTCC
AGAGCAACCCCAAATCCCCAGGAGCTGTTGATCCTTTAGGTATCTTTCCACAGCCAGGATTCTTGCCTGG
AGCTGCTTGATGCCCCAGACTGTGAGTTGCAACAGATGCTGTTGCGCCTCAATAGCCCTCAGCAAATTGT
TCTGCTGCTGCACTATACCAGACAATAATTGTCTGGCCTGTACCGTCAGCGTCATTGACGCTGCGCCCAT
AGTGCTTCCTGCTGCTCCCAAGAACCCAAGGAACAAAGCTCCTATTCCCACTGCTCTTTTTTCTCTCTGC
ACCACTCTTCTCTTTGCCTTGGTGGGTGCTACTCCTAATGGTTCAATTTTTACTACTTTATATTTATATA
ATTCACTTCTCCAATTGTCCCTCATATCTCCTCCTTATGGTGTTTTACTAAACTTTTCCATGTTCTAATC
CTCATCCTGTCTACTTGCCACACAATCATCACCTGCCATCTGTTTTCCATAATCCCTAATGATCTTTGCT
TTTCTTCTTGGCACTACTTTTATGTCACTATTATCTTGTATTACTACTGCCCCTTCACCTTTCCAGAGGA
GCTTTGCTGGTCCTTTCCAAAGTGGATTTCTGCTGTCCCTGTAATAAACCCGAAAATTTTGAATTTTTGT
AATTTGTTTTTGTAATTCTTTAGTTTGTATGTCTGTTGCTATTATGTCTACTATTCTTTCCCCTGCACTG
TACCCCCCAATCCCCCCTTTTCTTTTAAAATTGTGGATGAATACTGCCATTTGTACTGCTGTCTTAAGAT
GTTCAGCCTGATCTCTTACCTGTCCTATAATTTTCTTTAATTCTTTATTCATAGATTCTACTACTCCTTG
ACTTTGGGGATTGTAGGGAATTTCCAGGTCTGAAGATCCTGCTGCTTGCTGTGCTTTTTTCTTACTTTTG
TTTTGCTCTTCCTCTATCTTGTCTAAAGCTTCCTTGGTGTCTTTTATCTCTATCCTTTGATGCACACAAT
AGAGGGTTGCTACTGTATTATATAATGATCTAAGTTCTTCTGATCCTGTCTGAAGGGATGGTTGTAGCTG
TCCCAGTATTTGTCTACAGCCTTCTGATGTTTCTAACAGGCCAGTATTAACTGCGAATCGTTCTAGCTCC
CTGCTTGCCCATACTATATGTTTTAATTTATATTTTTTCTTTCCCCCTGGCCTTAACCGAATTTTTTCCC
ATCGCGATCTAATTCTCCCCCGCTTAATACTGACGCTCTCGCACCCATCTCTCTCCTTCTAGCCTCCGCT
AGTCAAAATTTTTGGCGTACTCACCAGTCGCCGCCCCTCGCCTCTTGCCGTGCGCGCTTCAGCAAGCCGA
GTCCTGCGTCGAGAGAGCTCCTCTGGTTTCCCTTTCGCTTTCAAGTCCCTGTTCGGGCGCCACTGCTAGA
GATTTTCCACACTGACTAAAAGGGTCTGAGGGATCTCTAGTTACCAGAGTCACACAACAGACGGGCACAC
ACTACTTGAAGCACTCAAGGCAAGCTTTATTGAGGCTTAAGCAGTGGGTTCCCTAGTTAGCCAGAGAGCT
CCCAGGCTCAGATCTGGTCTAACCAGAGAGACCCAGTACAGGCAAAAAGCAGCTGCTTATATGCAGGATC
TGAGGGCTCGCCACTCCCCAGTCCCGCCCAGGCCACGCCTCCCATGGTAATAGCGATGACTAATACGTAG
ATGTACTGCCAAGTAGGAAAGTCCCATAAGGTCATGTACTGGGCATAATGCCAGGCGGGCCATTTACCGT
CATTGACGTCAATAGGGGGCGTACTTGGCATATGATACACTTGATGTACTGCCAAGTGGGCAGTTTACCG
TAAATACTCCACCCATTGACGTCAATGGAAAGTCCCTATTGGCGTTACTATGGGAACATACGTCATTATT
GACGTCAATGGGCGGGGGTCGTTGGGCGGTCAGCCAGGCGGGCCATTTACCGTAAGTTATGTAACGCGGA
ACTCCATATATGGGCTATGAACTAATGACCCCGTAATTGATTACTATTAATAACTAGTCAATAATCAATG
TCGACCCAGGTGGCACTTTTCGGGGAAATGTGCGCGGAACCCCTATTTGTTTATTTTTCTAAATACATTC
AAATATGTATCCGCTCATGAGACAATAACCCTGATAAATGCTTCAATAATATTGAAAAAGGAAGAGTATG
AGTATTCAACATTTCCGTGTCGCCCTTATTCCCTTTTTTGCGGCATTTTGCCTTCCTGTTTTTGCTCACC
CAGAAACGCTGGTGAAAGTAAAAGATGCTGAAGATCAGTTGGGTGCACGAGTGGGTTACATCGAACTGGA
TCTCAACAGCGGTAAGATCCTTGAGAGTTTTCGCCCCGAAGAACGTTTTCCAATGATGAGCACTTTTAAA
GTTCTGCTATGTGGCGCGGTATTATCCCGTATTGACGCCGGGCAAGAGCAACTCGGTCGCCGCATACACT
ATTCTCAGAATGACTTGGTTGAGTACTCACCAGTCACAGAAAAGCATCTTACGGATGGCATGACAGTAAG
AGAATTATGCAGTGCTGCCATAACCATGAGTGATAACACTGCGGCCAACTTACTTCTGACAACGATCGGA
GGACCGAAGGAGCTAACCGCTTTTTTGCACAACATGGGGGATCATGTAACTCGCCTTGATCGTTGGGAAC
CGGAGCTGAATGAAGCCATACCAAACGACGAGCGTGACACCACGATGCCTGTAGCAATGGCAACAACGTT
GCGCAAACTATTAACTGGCGAACTACTTACTCTAGCTTCCCGGCAACAATTAATAGACTGGATGGAGGCG
GATAAAGTTGCAGGACCACTTCTGCGCTCGGCCCTTCCGGCTGGCTGGTTTATTGCTGATAAATCTGGAG
CCGGTGAGCGTGGGTCTCGCGGTATCATTGCAGCACTGGGGCCAGATGGTAAGCCCTCCCGTATCGTAGT
TATCTACACGACGGGGAGTCAGGCAACTATGGATGAACGAAATAGACAGATCGCTGAGATAGGTGCCTCA
CTGATTAAGCATTGGTAACTGTCAGACCAAGTTTACTCATATATACTTTAGATTGATTTAAAACTTCATT
TTTAATTTAAAAGGATCTAGGTGAAGATCCTTTTTGATAATCTCATGACCAAAATCCCTTAACGTGAGTT
TTCGTTCCACTGAGCGTCAGACCCCGTAGAAAAGATCAAAGGATCTTCTTGAGATCCTTTTTTTCTGCGC
GTAATCTGCTGCTTGCAAACAAAAAAACCACCGCTACCAGCGGTGGTTTGTTTGCCGGATCAAGAGCTAC
CAACTCTTTTTCCGAAGGTAACTGGCTTCAGCAGAGCGCAGATACCAAATACTGTTCTTCTAGTGTAGCC
GTAGTTAGGCCACCACTTCAAGAACTCTGTAGCACCGCCTACATACCTCGCTCTGCTAATCCTGTTACCA
GTGGCTGCTGCCAGTGGCGATAAGTCGTGTCTTACCGGGTTGGACTCAAGACGATAGTTACCGGATAAGG
CGCAGCGGTCGGGCTGAACGGGGGGTTCGTGCACACAGCCCAGCTTGGAGCGAACGACCTACACCGAACT
GAGATACCTACAGCGTGAGCTATGAGAAAGCGCCACGCTTCCCGAAGGGAGAAAGGCGGACAGGTATCCG
GTAAGCGGCAGGGTCGGAACAGGAGAGCGCACGAGGGAGCTTCCAGGGGGAAACGCCTGGTATCTTTATA
GTCCTGTCGGGTTTCGCCACCTCTGACTTGAGCGTCGATTTTTGTGATGCTCGTCAGGGGGGCGGAGCCT
ATGGAAAAACGCCAGCAACGCGGCCTTTTTACGGTTCCTGGCCTTTTGCTGGCCTTTTGCTCACATGTTC
TTTCCTGCGTTATCCCCTGCTTCTGTGGATAACCGTATTACCGCCTTTGAGTGAGCTGATACCGCTCGCC
GCAGCCGAACGACCGAGCGCAGCGAGTCAGTGAGCGAGGAAGCGGAAGAGCGCCCAATACGCAAACCGCC
TCTCCCCGCGCGTTGGCCGATTCATTAATGCAGCGGATCCAGACATGATAAGATACATTGATGAGTTTGG
ACAAACCACAACTAGAATGCAGTGAAAAAAATGCTTTATTTGTGAAATTTGTGATGCTATTGCTTTATTT
GTAACCATTATAAGCTGCAATAAACAAGTTAGCTTTTTGCAAAAGCCTAGGCCTCCAAAAAAGCCTCCTC
ACTACTTCTGGAATAGCTCAGAGGCCGAGGCGGCCTCGGCCTCTGCATAAATAAAAAAAATTAGTCAGCC
ATGGGGCGGAGAATGGGCGGAACTGGGCGGAGTTAGGGGCGGGATGGGCGGAGTTAGGGGCGGGACTATG
GTTGCTGACTAATTGAGATGCGGATCCGCTGGCACGACAGGTTTCCCGACTGGAAAGCGGGCAGTGAGCG
CAACGCAATTAATGTGAGTTAGCTCACTCATTAGGCACCCCAGGCTTTACACTTTATGCTTCCGGCTCGT
ATGTTGTGTGGAATTGTGAGCGGATAACAATTTCACACAGGAAACAGCTATGACCATGATTACGCCAAGC
TTGGGCTGCAGGTCGAGGGATCTCCATAAGAGAAGAGGGACAGCTATGACTGGGAGTAGTCAGGAGAGGA
GGAAAAATCTGGCTAGTAAAACATGTAAGGAAAATTTTAGGGATGTTAAAGAAAAAAATAACACAAAACA
AAATAT
Features (pLannotate 1.2.2; 29 found; start..end, strand, type, name):
    199..254     -  polyA_signal   β-globin poly(A) signal: rabbit β-globin polyadenylation signal (Gil and Proudfoot, 1987)
    340..475     -  LTR            3' LTR (ΔU3) (fragment): self-inactivating 3' long terminal repeat (LTR) from HIV-1
    477..545     -  CDS            nef (fragment): NEF_HV1Z2 - Experimental evidence at protein level: Swiss-Prot protein existence level 1. Extracellular Nef protein targets CD4(+) T-lymphocytes for apoptosis by interacting with CXCR4 surface receptors. From Human immunodeficiency virus type 1 group M subtype D (isolate Z2/CDC-Z34) (HIV-1).
    571..1065    -  CDS            ZNF333 (fragment): ZN333_HUMAN - Also known as KIAA1806. Experimental evidence at protein level: Swiss-Prot protein existence level 1. May be involved in transcriptional regulation. From Homo sapiens (Human).
   1099..1815    -  CDS            mEGFP: mEGFP is a basic (constitutively fluorescent) green fluorescent protein published in 2002, derived from Aequorea victoria. It has moderate acid sensitivity.
   1829..1866    -  misc_feature   MCS (fragment): multiple cloning site
   1865..1881    -  promoter       tight TRE promoter (fragment): Tet-responsive promoter PTight, consisting of seven tet operator sequences followed by the minimal CMV promoter
   1897..2100    -  promoter       CMV promoter: human cytomegalovirus (CMV) immediate early promoter
   2101..2404    -  enhancer       CMV enhancer: human cytomegalovirus immediate early enhancer
   2472..2488    -  misc_feature   MCS (fragment): multiple cloning site
   2488..2513    -  CDS            Rev (fragment): human immunodeficiency virus 1 (HIV-1) Rev protein; rev; enhances nuclear export of unspliced and incompletely spliced viral mRNAs
   2890..3123    -  misc_feature   RRE: The Rev response element (RRE) of HIV-1 allows for Rev-dependent mRNA export from the nucleus to the cytoplasm.
   3257..3340    -  CDS            vif (fragment): VIF_HV1BR - Experimental evidence at protein level: Swiss-Prot protein existence level 1. Counteracts the innate antiviral activity of host APOBEC3F and APOBEC3G. Forms a complex with host APOBEC3F and APOBEC3G thus preventing the entry of these lethally hypermutating enzymes into progeny virions. Recruits an active E3 ubiquitin ligase complex composed of elongin BC, CUL5, and RBX2 to induce polyubiquitination of APOBEC3G and APOBEC3F. In turn, they are directed to the 26S proteasome for degradation. Vif interaction with APOBEC3G also blocks its cytidine deaminase activity in a proteasome-inde
   3483..3600    -  misc_feature   cPPT/CTS: central polypurine tract and central termination sequence of HIV-1
   3749..4108    -  CDS            HIV-1 gag (fragment): gag protein from human immunodeficiency virus 1; gag
   4092..4217    -  misc_feature   HIV-1 Ψ: packaging signal of human immunodeficiency virus type 1
   4264..4521    -  LTR            5' LTR (truncated): truncated 5' long terminal repeat (LTR) from HIV-1
   4523..4902    -  enhancer       CMV enhancer: human cytomegalovirus immediate early enhancer
   4933..5037    +  promoter       AmpR promoter: bla
   5038..5898    +  CDS            AmpR: β-lactamase; bla; confers resistance to ampicillin, carbenicillin, and related antibiotics
   6069..6657    +  rep_origin     ori: high-copy-number ColE1/pMB1/pBR322/pUC origin of replication
   6840..6894    +  CDS            lacI (fragment): lac repressor; lacI; The lac repressor binds to the lac operator to inhibit transcription in E. coli. This inhibition can be relieved by adding lactose or isopropyl-β-D-thiogalactopyranoside (IPTG).
   6896..7030    -  polyA_signal   SV40 poly(A) signal: SV40 polyadenylation signal
   7050..7185    -  rep_origin     SV40 ori: SV40 origin of replication
   7209..7231    -  promoter       SV40 promoter (fragment): SV40 enhancer and early promoter
   7238..7277    +  CDS            lacI (fragment): lac repressor; lacI; The lac repressor binds to the lac operator to inhibit transcription in E. coli. This inhibition can be relieved by adding lactose or isopropyl-β-D-thiogalactopyranoside (IPTG).
   7290..7311    +  protein_bind   CAP binding site: CAP binding activates transcription in the presence of cAMP. E. coli catabolite activator protein
   7326..7356    +  promoter       lac promoter: promoter for the E. coli lac operon
   7364..7380    +  protein_bind   lac operator: The lac repressor binds to the lac operator to inhibit transcription in E. coli. This inhibition can be relieved by adding lactose or isopropyl-β-D-thiogalactopyranoside (IPTG). lac repressor encoded by lacI
