[The description below was written by a language model from this plasmid's Addgene catalogue record and pLannotate feature annotations shown in this document.]
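Description:
CL20_mEGFP_FOidr_049 is a mammalian expression plasmid built on the CL20 backbone, which the feature table shows to be a self-inactivating HIV-1-derived lentiviral transfer vector, although the catalogue lists it only as a mammalian expression vector. It is propagated in E. coli through a high-copy ColE1/pUC-type origin with ampicillin selection (AmpR under its own bla promoter). The recombination-limiting NEB Stable growth strain is consistent with the repeated LTR sequences. The lentiviral framework comprises a CMV enhancer fused to a truncated 5' LTR, the Ψ packaging signal with an adjoining gag fragment, the cPPT/CTS, the Rev response element, and a ΔU3 3' LTR fragment followed by a rabbit β-globin polyadenylation signal. These parts would allow the genomic RNA to be transcribed, exported, packaged and integrated when helper functions are supplied in trans. An SV40 origin and poly(A) signal, plus lac promoter/operator remnants, lie in the plasmid backbone. The short hits to nef, vif, Rev, lacI and the tight TRE promoter are probably residual sequence or annotation matches rather than functional elements.

The payload is driven by an internal CMV enhancer/promoter and encodes monomeric EGFP fused to the N terminus of FOidr_049. This insert is an unmutated intrinsically disordered region taken from the human fusion protein DCAF15_ZNF333; the depositor's comment suggests it spans residues 260 to 421. The annotation software recognises the insert only as a ZNF333 fragment of about 500 nt. No mammalian selection marker is annotated, so the mEGFP fluorescence is the only readout. The construct is intended for expressing and visualising this fusion-oncoprotein-derived IDR in mammalian cells, in connection with a study linking protein condensate formation to RNA biology.
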