Addgene plasmid #244601: CL20_mEGFP_FOidr_049
Purpose: Express mEGFP-tagged intrinsically disordered protein (IDR), FOidr_049, derived from human fusion protein DCAF15_ZNF333
Depositing lab: Richard Kriwacki. Depositing organization: St. Jude Children's Research Hospital. Publication: Proteome-wide computational analyses reveal links between protein condensate formation and RNA biology. Maiti S, Tripathi S, Baggett DW, Phillips AH, Park CG, Wang J, Wahiduzzaman, Freyaldenhoven WT, Kinger S, Pioso BJ, Bollinger JC, Somjee R, Lang B, Babu MM, Kriwacki RW. Sci Adv. 2025 Dec 5;11(49):eady1420. doi: 10.1126/sciadv.ady1420. Epub 2025 Dec 3. PubMed 41337585.
Backbone
  Vector backbone: CL20
  Vector type: Mammalian Expression
Growth in bacteria
  Bacterial resistance: Ampicillin, 100 μg/mL
  Growth temperature: 37°C
  Growth strain: NEB Stable
  Copy number: High Copy
Gene/Insert
  Gene/Insert name: FOidr_049
  Species: H. sapiens (human)
  Mutation: Unmutated
  Tag / fusion protein: monomeric EGFP (N terminal on insert)
  Cloning method: Restriction Enzyme; 5′ cloning site Unknown (unknown if destroyed)
Terms and licenses: Academic/Nonprofit Terms; Industry Terms: Not Available to Industry
Depositor comments: DCAF15_ZNF333_260_421
How to cite: CL20_mEGFP_FOidr_049 was a gift from Richard Kriwacki (Addgene plasmid # 244601 ; http://n2t.net/addgene:244601 ; RRID:Addgene_244601)
